>Addgene plasmid #233093 | pYihI-N+C-term K-R | addgene full sequence | sequence record 472239 | Addgene NGS Result
TTGAGATCCTTTTTTTCTGCGCGTAATCTGCTGCTTGCAAACAAAAAAACCACCGCTACCAGCGGTGGTT
TGTTTGCCGGATCAAGAGCTACCAACTCTTTTTCCGAAGGTAACTGGCTTCAGCAGAGCGCAGATACCAA
ATACTGTCCTTCTAGTGTAGCCGTAGTTAGGCCACCACTTCAAGAACTCTGTAGCACCGCCTACATACCT
CGCTCTGCTAATCCTGTTACCAGTGGCTGCTGCCAGTGGCGATAAGTCGTGTCTTACCGGGTTGGACTCA
AGACGATAGTTACCGGATAAGGCGCAGCGGTCGGGCTGAACGGGGGGTTCGTGCACACAGCCCAGCTTGG
AGCGAACGACCTACACCGAACTGAGATACCTACAGCGTGAGCTATGAGAAAGCGCCACGCTTCCCGAAGG
GAGAAAGGCGGACAGGTATCCGGTAAGCGGCAGGGTCGGAACAGGAGAGCGCACGAGGGAGCTTCCAGGG
GGAAACGCCTGGTATCTTTATAGTCCTGTCGGGTTTCGCCACCTCTGACTTGAGCGTCGATTTTTGTGAT
GCTCGTCAGGGGGGCGGAGCCTATGGAAAAACGCCAGCAACGCGGCCTTTTTACGGTTCCTGGCCTTTTG
CTGGCCTTTTGCTCACATGTTCTTTCCTGCGTTATCCCCTGATTCTGTGGATAACCGTATTACCGCCTTT
GAGTGAGCTGATACCGCTCGCCGCAGCCGAACGACCGAGCGCAGCGAGTCAGTGAGCGAGGAAGCGGAAG
AGCGCCTGATGCGGTATTTTCTCCTTACGCATCTGTGCGGTATTTCACACCGCATAAATTCCGACACCAT
CGAATGGCGCAAAACCTTTCGCGGTATGGCATGATAGCGCCCGGAAGAGAGTCAATTCAGGGTGGTGAAT
GTGAAACCAGTAACGTTATACGATGTCGCAGAGTATGCCGGTGTCTCTTATCAGACCGTTTCCCGCGTGG
TGAACCAGGCCAGCCACGTTTCTGCGAAAACGCGGGAAAAAGTGGAAGCGGCGATGGCGGAGCTGAATTA
CATTCCCAACCGCGTGGCACAACAACTGGCGGGCAAACAGTCGTTGCTGATTGGCGTTGCCACCTCCAGT
CTGGCCCTGCACGCGCCGTCGCAAATTGTCGCGGCGATTAAATCTCGCGCCGATCAACTGGGTGCCAGCG
TGGTGGTGTCGATGGTAGAACGAAGCGGCGTCGAAGCCTGTAAAGCGGCGGTGCACAATCTTCTCGCGCA
ACGCGTCAGTGGGCTGATCATTAACTATCCGCTGGATGACCAGGATGCCATTGCTGTGGAAGCTGCCTGC
ACTAATGTTCCGGCGTTATTTCTTGATGTCTCTGACCAGACACCCATCAACAGTATTATTTTCTCCCATG
AAGACGGTACGCGACTGGGCGTGGAGCATCTGGTCGCATTGGGTCACCAGCAAATCGCGCTGTTAGCGGG
CCCATTAAGTTCTGTCTCGGCGCGTCTGCGTCTGGCTGGCTGGCATAAATATCTCACTCGCAATCAAATT
CAGCCGATAGCGGAACGGGAAGGCGACTGGAGTGCCATGTCCGGTTTTCAACAAACCATGCAAATGCTGA
ATGAGGGCATCGTTCCCACTGCGATGCTGGTTGCCAACGATCAGATGGCGCTGGGCGCAATGCGCGCCAT
TACCGAGTCCGGGCTGCGCGTTGGTGCGGATATCTCGGTAGTGGGATACGACGATACCGAAGACAGCTCA
TGTTATATCCCGCCGTTAACCACCATCAAACAGGATTTTCGCCTGCTGGGGCAAACCAGCGTGGACCGCT
TGCTGCAACTCTCTCAGGGCCAGGCGGTGAAGGGCAATCAGCTGTTGCCCGTCTCACTGGTGAAAAGAAA
AACCACCCTGGCGCCCAATACGCAAACCGCCTCTCCCCGCGCGTTGGCCGATTCATTAATGCAGCTGGCA
CGACAGGTTTCCCGACTGGAAAGCGGGCAGTGAGCGCAACGCAATTAATGTAAGTTAGCTCACTCATTAG
GCACCCCAGGCTTTACACTTTATGCTTCCGGCTCGTATGTTGTGTGGAATTGTGAGCGGATAACAATTTC
ACACAGGAAACAGCTATGACCATGATTACGGATTCACTGGCCGTCGTTTTACAACGTCGTGACTGGGAAA
ACCCTGGCGTTACCCAACTTAATCGCCTTGCAGCACATCCCCCTTTCGCCAGCTGGCGTAATAGCGAAGA
GGCCCGCACCGATCGCCCTTCCCAACAGTTGCGCAGCCTGAATGGCGAATGGCGCTTTGCCTGGTTTCCG
GCACCAGAAGCGGTGCCGGAAAGCTGGCTGGAGTGCGATCTTCCTGAGGCCGATACTGTCGTCGTCCCCT
CAAACTGGCAGATGCACGGTTACGATGCGCCCATCTACACCAACGTGACCTATCCCATTACGGTCAATCC
GCCGTTTGTTCCCACGGAGAATCCGACGGGTTGTTACTCGCTCACATTTAATGTTGATGAAAGCTGGCTA
CAGGAAGGCCAGACGCGAATTATTTTTGATGGCGTTGGAATTAGCTTATCGACTGCACGGTGCACCAATG
CTTCTGGCGTCAGGCAGCCATCGGAAGCTGTGGTATGGCTGTGCAGGTCGTAAATCACTGCATAATTCGT
GTCGCTCAAGGCGCACTCCCGTTCTGGATAATGTTTTTTGCGCCGACATCATAACGGTTCTGGCAAATAT
TCTGAAATGAGCTGTTGACAATTAATCATCGGCTCGTATAATGTGTGGAATTGTGAGCGGATAACAATTT
CACACAGGAAACAGTATTCATGTCCCCTATACTAGGTTATTGGAAAATTAAGGGCCTTGTGCAACCCACT
CGACTTCTTTTGGAATATCTTGAAGAAAAATATGAAGAGCATTTGTATGAGCGCGATGAAGGTGATAAAT
GGCGAAACAAAAAGTTTGAATTGGGTTTGGAGTTTCCCAATCTTCCTTATTATATTGATGGTGATGTTAA
ATTAACACAGTCTATGGCCATCATACGTTATATAGCTGACAAGCACAACATGTTGGGTGGTTGTCCAAAA
GAGCGTGCAGAGATTTCAATGCTTGAAGGAGCGGTTTTGGATATTAGATACGGTGTTTCGAGAATTGCAT
ATAGTAAAGACTTTGAAACTCTCAAAGTTGATTTTCTTAGCAAGCTACCTGAAATGCTGAAAATGTTCGA
AGATCGTTTATGTCATAAAACATATTTAAATGGTGATCATGTAACCCATCCTGACTTCATGTTGTATGAC
GCTCTTGATGTTGTTTTATACATGGACCCAATGTGCCTGGATGCGTTCCCAAAATTAGTTTGTTTTAAAA
AACGTATTGAAGCTATCCCACAAATTGATAAGTACTTGAAATCCAGCAAGTATATAGCATGGCCTTTGCA
GGGCTGGCAAGCCACGTTTGGTGGTGGCGACCATCCTCCAAAATCGGATCTGGTTCCGCGTGGATCCCCG
GAATTCATGCGTCCATCATCTTCAAACTCACGCAGCCGTGGTCATGCACGAGCGCGTCGACGTACACGCG
AGGAGCTGGATCAGGAAGCTCGTGATCGCCGTCGTCAGCGACGTCGTCGTGGTCATGCGCCGGGCAGCCG
CGCAGCGGGCGGAAACACCACGTCAGGCAGCAAAGGCCAGAACGCACCAAAAGATCCACGTATTGGCAGT
AAAACCCCTATTCCATTGGGCGTGACTGAAAAAGTCACCAAACAGCACAAACCGAAGAGTGAGAAACCTA
TGCTTTCACCGCAGGCGGAGTTGGAATTACTGGAAACGGATGAGCGTCTGGATGCGCTGCTGGAACGTCT
GGAAGCAGGCGAAACCCTGAGTGCCGAAGAGCAATCCTGGGTGGATGCTAAACTGGATCGTATTGATGAG
TTGATGCAGCGTCTCGGCCTCTCTTATGACGATGACGAAGAAGAGGAAGAAGACGAGCGGCAAGAAGACA
TGATGCGTCTGCTGCGGGGCAACTAAGCGGCCGCATCGTGACTGACTGACGATCTGCCTCGCGCGTTTCG
GTGATGACGGTGAAAACCTCTGACACATGCAGCTCCCGGAGACGGTCACAGCTTGTCTGTAAGCGGATGC
CGGGAGCAGACAAGCCCGTCAGGGCGCGTCAGCGGGTGTTGGCGGGTGTCGGGGCGCAGCCATGACCCAG
TCACGTAGCGATAGCGGAGTGTATAATTCTTGAAGACGAAAGGGCCTCGTGATACGCCTATTTTTATAGG
TTAATGTCATGATAATAATGGTTTCTTAGACGTCAGGTGGCACTTTTCGGGGAAATGTGCGCGGAACCCC
TATTTGTTTATTTTTCTAAATACATTCAAATATGTATCCGCTCATGAGACAATAACCCTGATAAATGCTT
CAATAATATTGAAAAAGGAAGAGTATGAGTATTCAACATTTCCGTGTCGCCCTTATTCCCTTTTTTGCGG
CATTTTGCCTTCCTGTTTTTGCTCACCCAGAAACGCTGGTGAAAGTAAAAGATGCTGAAGATCAGTTGGG
TGCACGAGTGGGTTACATCGAACTGGATCTCAACAGCGGTAAGATCCTTGAGAGTTTTCGCCCCGAAGAA
CGTTTTCCAATGATGAGCACTTTTAAAGTTCTGCTATGTGGCGCGGTATTATCCCGTGTTGACGCCGGGC
AAGAGCAACTCGGTCGCCGCATACACTATTCTCAGAATGACTTGGTTGAGTACTCACCAGTCACAGAAAA
GCATCTTACGGATGGCATGACAGTAAGAGAATTATGCAGTGCTGCCATAACCATGAGTGATAACACTGCG
GCCAACTTACTTCTGACAACGATCGGAGGACCGAAGGAGCTAACCGCTTTTTTGCACAACATGGGGGATC
ATGTAACTCGCCTTGATCGTTGGGAACCGGAGCTGAATGAAGCCATACCAAACGACGAGCGTGACACCAC
GATGCCTGCAGCAATGGCAACAACGTTGCGCAAACTATTAACTGGCGAACTACTTACTCTAGCTTCCCGG
CAACAATTAATAGACTGGATGGAGGCGGATAAAGTTGCAGGACCACTTCTGCGCTCGGCCCTTCCGGCTG
GCTGGTTTATTGCTGATAAATCTGGAGCCGGTGAGCGTGGGTCTCGCGGTATCATTGCAGCACTGGGGCC
AGATGGTAAGCCCTCCCGTATCGTAGTTATCTACACGACGGGGAGTCAGGCAACTATGGATGAACGAAAT
AGACAGATCGCTGAGATAGGTGCCTCACTGATTAAGCATTGGTAACTGTCAGACCAAGTTTACTCATATA
TACTTTAGATTGATTTAAAACTTCATTTTTAATTTAAAAGGATCTAGGTGAAGATCCTTTTTGATAATCT
CATGACCAAAATCCCTTAACGTGAGTTTTCGTTCCACTGAGCGTCAGACCCCGTAGAAAAGATCAAAGGA
TCTTC
Features (pLannotate 1.2.2; 17 found; start..end, strand, type, name):
      1..589     +  rep_origin     ori: high-copy-number ColE1/pMB1/pBR322/pUC origin of replication
    775..826     -  misc_feature   bom (fragment): basis of mobility region from pBR322
    833..910     +  promoter       lacI promoter: lacI
    911..1993    +  CDS            lacI: lac repressor; lacI; The lac repressor binds to the lac operator to inhibit transcription in E. coli. This inhibition can be relieved by adding lactose or isopropyl-β-D-thiogalactopyranoside (IPTG).
   2006..2027    +  protein_bind   CAP binding site: CAP binding activates transcription in the presence of cAMP. E. coli catabolite activator protein
   2042..2072    +  promoter       lac promoter: promoter for the E. coli lac operon
   2080..2096    +  protein_bind   lac operator: The lac repressor binds to the lac operator to inhibit transcription in E. coli. This inhibition can be relieved by adding lactose or isopropyl-β-D-thiogalactopyranoside (IPTG). lac repressor encoded by lacI
   2116..2289    +  CDS            lacZα: LacZα fragment of β-galactosidase; lacZ fragment
   2553..2669    -  CDS            yciV (fragment): RNAAM_ECOLI - Also known as trpH From Escherichia coli (strain K12).
   2745..2773    +  promoter       tac promoter: strong E. coli promoter; hybrid between the trp and lac UV5 promoters
   2781..2797    +  protein_bind   lac operator: The lac repressor binds to the lac operator to inhibit transcription in E. coli. This inhibition can be relieved by adding lactose or isopropyl-β-D-thiogalactopyranoside (IPTG). lac repressor encoded by lacI
   2820..3473    +  CDS            GST26_SCHJA: Experimental evidence at protein level: Swiss-Prot protein existence level 1. GST isoenzymes appear to play a central role in the parasite detoxification system. Other functions are also suspected including a role in increasing the solubility of haematin in the parasite gut. From Schistosoma japonicum (Blood fluke).
   3507..4013    +  CDS            yihI: YIHI_ECOLI - Experimental evidence at protein level: Swiss-Prot protein existence level 1. A GTPase-activating protein (GAP) that modifies Der/EngA GTPase function, negatively regulating cell growth, probably via ribosome assembly. Stimulates the GTPase activity of Der; a construct missing the first 45 residues is even more stimulatory. Does not stimulate 2 other GTPases (ObgE and Era). Overexpression inhibits cell growth; precursor 16S rRNA accumulates, the 23S rRNA is 6-7 bases longer than usual, and 50S ribosomal subunits are improperly assembled, leading to 45S subunits lacking proteins L9
   4044..4083    +  CDS            rop (fragment): Rop protein, which maintains plasmids at low copy number; rop
   4185..4225    +  misc_feature   bom (fragment): basis of mobility region from pBR322
   4330..4434    +  promoter       AmpR promoter: bla
   4435..5295    +  CDS            AmpR: β-lactamase; bla; confers resistance to ampicillin, carbenicillin, and related antibiotics
