[The description below was written by a language model from this plasmid's Addgene catalogue record and pLannotate feature annotations shown in this document.]
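Description:
pYihI-N+C-term K-R is a bacterial expression plasmid built on the pGEX4T1 backbone for producing a mutant form of the E. coli protein YihI as a glutathione S-transferase fusion. The total construct is 5,465 bp. It replicates in E. coli from a high-copy ColE1/pMB1-type origin and is selected with ampicillin through the β-lactamase (AmpR) gene and its own promoter. The feature table also shows typical backbone remnants: bom and rop fragments from pBR322, a lac promoter/operator with a lacZα segment, and a short yciV fragment. None of these contributes to the expression design.

The expression cassette is driven by the tac promoter, a strong trp/lac hybrid, followed by a lac operator. The plasmid carries its own lacI gene with its promoter, so transcription is held off by lac repressor until it is relieved with IPTG. Downstream lies the Schistosoma japonicum GST coding sequence, followed after a short linker by the 507 bp yihI open reading frame, which gives an N-terminal GST tag suitable for glutathione affinity purification or pull-downs. In this variant, lysines in the N- and C-terminal regions of YihI have been changed to arginine; the record does not list the specific positions.

YihI is annotated as a GTPase-activating protein for Der/EngA with a role in 50S ribosomal subunit assembly. The associated study concerns polyphosphate-binding proteins in E. coli linked to translation control and ribosome biogenesis. The K-to-R mutant therefore most likely serves to test whether these terminal lysines matter for that interaction, by comparison with the wild-type fusion, although the record states only that the plasmid is for expression of the mutant.
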