Addgene plasmid #233093: pYihI-N+C-term K-R
Purpose: Expression of GST-YihI with N+C-term lysines (K) mutated to arginine (R)
Depositing lab: Michael Downey. Depositing organization: University of Ottawa. Publication: Identification of polyphosphate-binding proteins in Escherichia coli uncovers targets involved in translation control and ribosome biogenesis. Baijal K, Kore B, Abramchuk I, Denoncourt A, Han S, Simms A, Dagenais A, Long AR, Rudner AD, Lavallee-Adam M, Gray MJ, Downey M. mBio. 2025 Aug 13;16(8):e0050025. doi: 10.1128/mbio.00500-25. Epub 2025 Jul 7. PubMed 40621900.
Backbone
  Vector backbone: pGEX4T1
  Backbone size w/o insert (bp): 4958
  Total vector size (bp): 5465
  Vector type: Bacterial Expression
Growth in bacteria
  Bacterial resistance: Ampicillin, 100 μg/mL
  Growth temperature: 37°C
  Growth strain: DH5alpha
  Copy number: High Copy
Gene/Insert
  Gene/Insert name: GST-YihI with N+C-term lysines (K) mutated to arginine (R)
  Species: E. coli
  Insert size (bp): 507
  Mutation: GST-YihI with N+C-term lysines (K) mutated to arginine (R)
  Tag / fusion protein: GST (N terminal on backbone)
Terms and licenses: Academic/Nonprofit Terms; Industry Terms
Depositor comments: Please visit https://doi.org/10.1101/2025.02.12.637445 for bioRxiv preprint.
How to cite: pYihI-N+C-term K-R was a gift from Michael Downey (Addgene plasmid # 233093 ; http://n2t.net/addgene:233093 ; RRID:Addgene_233093)
